>Addgene plasmid #169951 | pcDNA3.1 LIC 6A CARD8-FLAG E274R + S297A | addgene full sequence | sequence record 332581 | Addgene NGS Result
GACATTGATTATTGACTAGTTATTAATAGTAATCAATTACGGGGTCATTAGTTCATAGCCCATATATGGA
GTTCCGCGTTACATAACTTACGGTAAATGGCCCGCCTGGCTGACCGCCCAACGACCCCCGCCCATTGACG
TCAATAATGACGTATGTTCCCATAGTAACGCCAATAGGGACTTTCCATTGACGTCAATGGGTGGAGTATT
TACGGTAAACTGCCCACTTGGCAGTACATCAAGTGTATCATATGCCAAGTACGCCCCCTATTGACGTCAA
TGACGGTAAATGGCCCGCCTGGCATTATGCCCAGTACATGACCTTATGGGACTTTCCTACTTGGCAGTAC
ATCTACGTATTAGTCATCGCTATTACCATGGTGATGCGGTTTTGGCAGTACATCAATGGGCGTGGATAGC
GGTTTGACTCACGGGGATTTCCAAGTCTCCACCCCATTGACGTCAATGGGAGTTTGTTTTGGCACCAAAA
TCAACGGGACTTTCCAAAATGTCGTAACAACTCCGCCCCATTGACGCAAATGGGCGGTAGGCGTGTACGG
TGGGAGGTCTATATAAGCAGAGCTCTCTGGCTAACTAGAGAACCCACTGCTTACTGGCTTATCGAAATTA
ATACGACTCACTATAGGGAGACCCAAGCTTGGTACCGAGCTCGGATCCCTACTTCCAATCCAATGCAATG
GAAAAAAAGGAGTGTCCAGAAAAGAGTAGCAGCAGTGAGGAAGAGCTGCCGAGACGGGACAGTGGATCCA
GTAGGAACATAGATGCATCCAAACTCATTAGACTACAAGGATCACGGAAACTGTTGGTTGACAATAGCAT
ACGGGAACTGCAATACACAAAAACTGGAATTTTTTTTCAGGCTGAGGCCTGTGTGACAAATGATACGGTA
TACAGGGAGCTACCCTGTGTTTCTGAGACCCTTTGTGACATCTCACATTTTTTCCAAGAAGATGATGAGA
CAGAGGCAGAGCCATTATTGTTCCGTGCTGTTCCTGAGTGTCAACTATCTGGGGGGGACATTCCCAGTGT
ATCAGAAGAGCAGGAATCTTCAGAGGGACAAGATTCAGGAGACATTTGCTCAGAAGAGAATCAAATAGTT
TCCTCTTATGCTTCTAAAGTCTGTTTTGAGATCGAAGAAGATTATAAAAATCGTCAGTTTCTGGGGCCTG
AAGGAAATGTGGATGTTGAGTTGATTGATAAGAGCACAAACAGATACAGCGTTTGGTTCCCCACTGCTGG
CTGGTATCTGTGGTCAGCCACAGGCCTCGGCTTCCTGGTAAGGGATGAGGTCACAGTGACGATTGCGTTT
GGTTCCTGGAGTCAGCACCTGGCCCTGGACCTGCAGCACCATGAACAGTGGCTGGTGGGCGGCCCCTTGT
TTGATGTCACTGCAGAGCCAGAGGAGGCTGTCGCCGAAATCCACCTCCCCCACTTCATCTCCCTCCAAGC
AGGTGAGGTGGACGTCTCCTGGTTTCTCGTTGCCCATTTTAAGAATAGAGGGATGGTCCTGGAGCATCCA
GCCCGGGTGGAGCCTTTCTATGCTGTCCTGGAAAGCCCCAGCTTCGCCCTGATGGGCATCCTGCTGCGGA
TCGCCAGTGGGACTCGCCTCTCCATCCCCATCACTTCCAACACATTGATCTATTATCACCCCCACCCCGA
AGATATTAAGTTCCACTTGTACCTTGTCCCCAGCGACGCCTTGCTAACAAAGGCGATAGATGATGAGGAA
GATCGCTTCCATGGTGTGCGCCTGCAGACTTCGCCCCCAATGGAACCCCTGAACTTTGGTTCCAGTTATA
TTGTGTCTAATTCTGCTAACCTGAAAGTAATGCCCAAGGAGTTGAAATTGTCCTACAGGAGCCCTGGAGA
AATTCAGCACTTCTCAAAATTCTATGCTGGGCAGATGAAGGAACCCATTCAACTTGAGATTACTGAAAAA
AGACATGGGACTTTGGTGTGGGATACTGAGGTGAAGCCAGTGGATCTCCAGCTTGTAGCTGCATCAGCCC
CTCCTCCTTTCTCAGGTGCAGCCTTTGTGAAGGAGAACCACCGGCAACTCCAAGCCAGGATGGGGGACCT
GAAAGGGGTGCTCGATGATCTCCAAGACAATGAGGTTCTTACTGAGAATGAGAAGGAGCTGGTGGAGCAG
GAAAAGACACGGCAGAGCAAGAATGAGGCCTTGCTGAGCATGGTGGAGAAGAAAGGGGACCTGGCCCTGG
ACGTGCTCTTCAGAAGCATTAGTGAAAGGGACCCTTACCTCGTGTCCTATCTTAGACAGCAGAATTTGGA
CCCAGCTTTCTTGTACAAAGTGGTTGATATCGACTACAAGGACGATGACGACAAGTAGTAATAACATTGG
AAGTGGATAATCTAGAGGGCCCTATTCTATAGTGTCACCTAAATGCTAGAGCTCGCTGATCAGCCTCGAC
TGTGCCTTCTAGTTGCCAGCCATCTGTTGTTTGCCCCTCCCCCGTGCCTTCCTTGACCCTGGAAGGTGCC
ACTCCCACTGTCCTTTCCTAATAAAATGAGGAAATTGCATCGCATTGTCTGAGTAGGTGTCATTCTATTC
TGGGGGGTGGGGTGGGGCAGGACAGCAAGGGGGAGGATTGGGAAGACAATAGCAGGCATGCTGGGGATGC
GGTGGGCTCTATGGCTTCTGAGGCGGAAAGAACCAGCTGGGGCTCTAGGGGGTATCCCC
[124 nt withheld, positions 2720-2843]
C
[91 nt withheld, positions 2845-2935]
A
[49 nt withheld, positions 2937-2985]
CCTTTGACGTTGGAGTCCACGTTCTTT
[37 nt withheld, positions 3013-3049]
ACCCTATCTCGGTCTATTCTTTTGATTTATAAGGGATTTTGCCGATTTCGGCCTATTGGTTAAAAAATGA
GCTGATTTAACAAAAATTTAACGCGAATTAATTCTGTGGAATGTGTGTCAGTTAGGGTGTGGAAAGTCCC
CAGGCTCCCCAGCAGGCAGAAGTATGCAAAGCATGCATCTCAATTAGTCAGCAACCAGGTGTGGAAAGTC
CCCAGGCTCCCCAGCAGGCAGAAGTATGCAAAGCATGCATCTCAATTAGTCAGCAACCATAGTCCCGCCC
CTAACTCCGCCCATCCCGCCCCTAACTCCGCCCAGTTCCGCCCATTCTCCGCCCCATGGCTGACTAATTT
TTTTTATTTATGCAGAGGCCGAGGCCGCCTCTGCCTCTGAGCTATTCCAGAAGTAGTGAGGAGGCTTTTT
TGGAGGCCTAGGCTTTTGCAAAAAGCTCCCGGGAGCTTGTATATCCATTTTCGGATCTGATCAAGAGACA
GGATGAGGATCGTTTCGCATGATTGAACAAGATGGATTGCACGCAGGTTCTCCGGCCGCTTGGGTGGAGA
GGCTATTCGGCTATGACTGGGCACAACAGACAATCGGCTGCTCTGATGCCGCCGTGTTCCGGCTGTCAGC
GCAGGGGCGCCCGGTTCTTTTTGTCAAGACCGACCTGTCCGGTGCCCTGAATGAACTGCAGGACGAGGCA
GCGCGGCTATCGTGGCTGGCCACGACGGGCGTTCCTTGCGCAGCTGTGCTCGACGTTGTCACTGAAGCGG
GAAGGGACTGGCTGCTATTGGGCGAAGTGCCGGGGCAGGATCTCCTGTCATCTCACCTTGCTCCTGCCGA
GAAAGTATCCATCATGGCTGATGCAATGCGGCGGCTGCATACGCTTGATCCGGCTACCTGCCCATTCGAC
CACCAAGCGAAACATCGCATCGAGCGAGCACGTACTCGGATGGAAGCCGGTCTTGTCGATCAGGATGATC
TGGACGAAGAGCATCAGGGGCTCGCGCCAGCCGAACTGTTCGCCAGGCTCAAGGCGCGCATGCCCGACGG
CGAGGATCTCGTCGTGACCCATGGCGATGCCTGCTTGCCGAATATCATGGTGGAAAATGGCCGCTTTTCT
GGATTCATCGACTGTGGCCGGCTGGGTGTGGCGGACCGCTATCAGGACATAGCGTTGGCTACCCGTGATA
TTGCTGAAGAGCTTGGCGGCGAATGGGCTGACCGCTTCCTCGTGCTTTACGGTATCGCCGCTCCCGATTC
GCAGCGCATCGCCTTCTATCGCCTTCTTGACGAGTTCTTCTGAGCGGGACTCTGGGGTTCGAAATGACCG
ACCAAGCGACGCCCAACCTGCCATCACGAGATTTCGATTCCACCGCCGCCTTCTATGAAAGGTTGGGCTT
CGGAATCGTTTTCCGGGACGCCGGCTGGATGATCCTCCAGCGCGGGGATCTCATGCTGGAGTTCTTCGCC
CACCCCAACTTGTTTATTGCAGCTTATAATGGTTACAAATAAAGCAATAGCATCACAAATTTCACAAATA
AAGCATTTTTTTCACTGCATTCTAGTTGTGGTTTGTCCAAACTCATCAATGTATCTTATCATGTCTGTAT
ACCGTCGACCTCTAGCTAGAGCTTGGCGTAATCATGGTCATAGCTGTTTCCTGTGTGAAATTGTTATCCG
CTCACAATTCCACACAACATACGAGCCGGAAGCATAAAGTGTAAAGCCTGGGGTGCCTAATGAGTGAGCT
AACTCACATTAATTGCGTTGCGCTCACTGCCCGCTTTCCAGTCGGGAAACCTGTCGTGCCAGCTGCATTA
ATGAATCGGCCAACGCGCGGGGAGAGGCGGTTTGCGTATTGGGCGCTCTTCCGCTTCCTCGCTCACTGAC
TCGCTGCGCTCGGTCGTTCGGCTGCGGCGAGCGGTATCAGCTCACTCAAAGGCGGTAATACGGTTATCCA
CAGAATCAGGGGATAACGCAGGAAAGAACATGTGAGCAAAAGGCCAGCAAAAGGCCAGGAACCGTAAAAA
GGCCGCGTTGCTGGCGTTTTTCCATAGGCTCCGCCCCCCTGACGAGCATCACAAAAATCGACGCTCAAGT
CAGAGGTGGCGAAACCCGACAGGACTATAAAGATACCAGGCGTTTCCCCCTGGAAGCTCCCTCGTGCGCT
CTCCTGTTCCGACCCTGCCGCTTACCGGATACCTGTCCGCCTTTCTCCCTTCGGGAAGCGTGGCGCTTTC
TCATAGCTCACGCTGTAGGTATCTCAGTTCGGTGTAGGTCGTTCGCTCCAAGCTGGGCTGTGTGCACGAA
CCCCCCGTTCAGCCCGACCGCTGCGCCTTATCCGGTAACTATCGTCTTGAGTCCAACCCGGTAAGACACG
ACTTATCGCCACTGGCAGCAGCCACTGGTAACAGGATTAGCAGAGCGAGGTATGTAGGCGGTGCTACAGA
GTTCTTGAAGTGGTGGCCTAACTACGGCTACACTAGAAGAACAGTATTTGGTATCTGCGCTCTGCTGAAG
CCAGTTACCTTTGGAAAAAGAGTTGGTAGCTCTTGATCCGGCAAACAAACCACCGCTGGTAGCGGTGGTT
TTTTTGTTTGCAAGCAGCAGATTACGCGCAGAAAAAAAGGATCTCAAGAAGATCCTTTGATCTTTTCTAC
GGGGTCTGACGCTCAGTGGAACGAAAACTCACGTTAAGGGATTTTGGTCATGAGATTATCAAAAAGGATC
TTCACCTAGATCCTTTTAAATTAAAAATGAAGTTTTAAATCAATCTAAAGTATATATGAGTAAACTTGGT
CTGACAGTTACCAATGCTTAATCAGTGAGGCACCTATCTCAGCGATCTGTCTATTTCGTTCATCCATAGT
TGCCTGACTCCCCGTCGTGTAGATAACTACGATACGGGAGGGCTTACCATCTGGCCCCAGTGCTGCAATG
ATACCGCGAGACCCACGCTCACCGGCTCCAGATTTATCAGCAATAAACCAGCCAGCCGGAAGGGCCGAGC
GCAGAAGTGGTCCTGCAACTTTATCCGCCTCCATCCAGTCTATTAATTGTTGCCGGGAAGCTAGAGTAAG
TAGTTCGCCAGTTAATAGTTTGCGCAACGTTGTTGCCATTGCTACAGGCATCGTGGTGTCACGCTCGTCG
TTTGGTATGGCTTCATTCAGCTCCGGTTCCCAACGATCAAGGCGAGTTACATGATCCCCCATGTTGTGCA
AAAAAGCGGTTAGCTCCTTCGGTCCTCCGATCGTTGTCAGAAGTAAGTTGGCCGCAGTGTTATCACTCAT
GGTTATGGCAGCACTGCATAATTCTCTTACTGTCATGCCATCCGTAAGATGCTTTTCTGTGACTGGTGAG
TACTCAACCAAGTCATTCTGAGAATAGTGTATGCGGCGACCGAGTTGCTCTTGCCCGGCGTCAATACGGG
ATAATACCGCGCCACATAGCAGAACTTTAAAAGTGCTCATCATTGGAAAACGTTCTTCGGGGCGAAAACT
CTCAAGGATCTTACCGCTGTTGAGATCCAGTTCGATGTAACCCACTCGTGCACCCAACTGATCTTCAGCA
TCTTTTACTTTCACCAGCGTTTCTGGGTGAGCAAAAACAGGAAGGCAAAATGCCGCAAAAAAGGGAATAA
GGGCGACACGGAAATGTTGAATACTCATACTCTTCCTTTTTCATTATTATTGAAGCATTTATCAGGGTTA
TTGTCTCATGAGCGGATACATATTTGAATGTATTTAGAAAAATAAACAAATAGGGGTTCCGCGCACATTT
CCCCGAAAAGTGCCACCTGACGTCGACGGATCGGGAGATCTCCCGATCCCCTATGGTGCACTCTCAGTAC
AATCTGCTCTGATGCCGCATAGTTAAGCCAGTATCTGCTCCCTGCTTGTGTGTTGGAGGTCGCTGAGTAG
TGCGCGAGCAAAATTTAAGCTACAACAAGGCAAGGCTTGACCGACAATTGCATGAAGAATCTGCTTAGGG
TTAGGCGTTTTGCGCTGCTTCGCGATGTACGGGCCAGATATACGCGTT
Features (pLannotate 1.2.2; 22 found; start..end, strand, type, name):
      1..380     +  enhancer       CMV enhancer: human cytomegalovirus immediate early enhancer
    381..584     +  promoter       CMV promoter: human cytomegalovirus (CMV) immediate early promoter
    580..613     +  LTR            5' LTR (truncated) (fragment): truncated 5' long terminal repeat (LTR) from HIV-1
    629..647     +  promoter       T7 promoter: promoter for bacteriophage T7 RNA polymerase
    698..2308    +  CDS            CARD8: CARD8_HUMAN - Also known as DACAR From Homo sapiens (Human).
   2310..2334    -  protein_bind   attB2: mutant version of attB; recombination site for the Gateway® BP reaction BP Clonase™
   2406..2424    -  promoter       SP6 promoter: promoter for bacteriophage SP6 RNA polymerase
   2450..2674    +  polyA_signal   bGH poly(A) signal: bovine growth hormone polyadenylation signal
   2678..2699    +  promoter       SV40 promoter (fragment): SV40 enhancer and early promoter
   2720..3148    +  rep_origin     f1 ori (sequence partly withheld): f1 bacteriophage origin of replication; arrow indicates direction of (+) strand synthesis
   3162..3491    +  promoter       SV40 promoter: SV40 enhancer and early promoter
   3558..4349    +  CDS            neo: KKA2_KLEPN - Also known as kan, nptII. Experimental evidence at protein level: Swiss-Prot protein existence level 1. Resistance to kanamycin, neomycin, paromomycin, ribostamycin, butirosin and gentamicin B. From Klebsiella pneumoniae.
   4373..4531    +  CDS            ble (fragment): BLE_KLEPN - Experimental evidence at protein level: Swiss-Prot protein existence level 1. Binding protein with a strong affinity to the bleomycin family of antibiotics. Binds to CL990; an antimitotic-antibiotic compound. From Klebsiella pneumoniae.
   4526..4647    +  polyA_signal   SV40 poly(A) signal: SV40 polyadenylation signal
   4720..4736    -  protein_bind   lac operator: The lac repressor binds to the lac operator to inhibit transcription in E. coli. This inhibition can be relieved by adding lactose or isopropyl-β-D-thiogalactopyranoside (IPTG). lac repressor encoded by lacI
   4744..4774    -  promoter       lac promoter: promoter for the E. coli lac operon
   4789..4810    -  protein_bind   CAP binding site: CAP binding activates transcription in the presence of cAMP. E. coli catabolite activator protein
   4823..4915    -  CDS            lacI (fragment): lac repressor; lacI; The lac repressor binds to the lac operator to inhibit transcription in E. coli. This inhibition can be relieved by adding lactose or isopropyl-β-D-thiogalactopyranoside (IPTG).
   5098..5686    -  rep_origin     ori: high-copy-number ColE1/pMB1/pBR322/pUC origin of replication
   5857..6717    -  CDS            AmpR: β-lactamase; bla; confers resistance to ampicillin, carbenicillin, and related antibiotics
   6718..6822    -  promoter       AmpR promoter: bla
   6881..6933    -  misc_feature   bom (fragment): basis of mobility region from pBR322
