[The description below was written by a language model from this plasmid's Addgene catalogue record and pLannotate feature annotations shown in this document.]
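Description:
pcDNA3.1 LIC 6A CARD8-FLAG E274R + S297A is a mammalian expression plasmid of about 7.1 kb, built on a pcDNA3.1 backbone adapted for ligation-independent cloning. It is propagated in E. coli as a high-copy plasmid through a ColE1/pUC-type origin and is selected with ampicillin via the β-lactamase gene. An f1 origin is also present. For selection in mammalian cells the backbone carries a neomycin phosphotransferase gene driven by the SV40 early promoter and terminated by the SV40 polyadenylation signal. The short HIV-1 LTR, ble, lacI and bom hits in the automated annotation are fragments and appear to be backbone remnants rather than functional parts.

The payload is human CARD8, expressed from the CMV immediate-early enhancer and promoter and terminated by the bovine growth hormone polyadenylation signal. T7 and SP6 phage promoters flank the insert. According to the catalogue entry, the protein carries a C-terminal FLAG tag for detection or immunoprecipitation. The feature table does not annotate the tag separately, but it does call an attB2-like site immediately downstream of the CARD8 coding region.

Two point mutations are recorded. E274R disrupts the "site I" interface so that CARD8 can no longer bind the dipeptidyl peptidase DPP9. S297A blocks CARD8 autoprocessing, the self-cleavage that would otherwise generate separate N- and C-terminal fragments. The construct therefore yields an uncleaved, DPP9-binding-deficient CARD8. It is suited to transfection experiments on how DPP9 restrains CARD8 inflammasome formation, typically as a control or comparison alongside wild-type and single-mutant versions.
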