Addgene plasmid #169951: pcDNA3.1 LIC 6A CARD8-FLAG E274R + S297A
Purpose: Mammalian expression of CARD8-FLAG that cannot bind DPP9 due to a mutation at site I (E274R) with an additional autoprocessing mutation (S297A)
Depositing lab: Hao Wu. Depositing organization: Boston Children's Hospital. Publication: Dipeptidyl peptidase 9 sets a threshold for CARD8 inflammasome formation by sequestering its active C-terminal fragment. Sharif H, Hollingsworth LR, Griswold AR, Hsiao JC, Wang Q, Bachovchin DA, Wu H. Immunity. 2021 Jul 13;54(7):1392-1404.e10. doi: 10.1016/j.immuni.2021.04.024. Epub 2021 May 20. PubMed 34019797.
Backbone
  Vector backbone: pcDNA3.1 LIC 6A
  Vector type: Mammalian Expression
Growth in bacteria
  Bacterial resistance: Ampicillin, 100 μg/mL
  Growth temperature: 37°C
  Growth strain: DH5alpha
  Copy number: High Copy
Gene/Insert
  Gene/Insert name: CARD8
  Species: H. sapiens (human)
  Mutation: E274R, S297A
  Entrez Gene: CARD8 (a.k.a. CARDINAL, DACAR, DAKAR, NDPP, NDPP1, TUCAN)
  Promoter: CMV
  Tag / fusion protein: FLAG (C terminal on insert)
  Cloning method: Ligation Independent Cloning
  Sequencing primers: 5′ CMV F; 3′ BGHR
Terms and licenses: Academic/Nonprofit Terms; Industry Terms: Not Available to Industry
How to cite: pcDNA3.1 LIC 6A CARD8-FLAG E274R + S297A was a gift from Hao Wu (Addgene plasmid # 169951 ; http://n2t.net/addgene:169951 ; RRID:Addgene_169951)
