>Addgene plasmid #169951 | pcDNA3.1 LIC 6A CARD8-FLAG E274R + S297A | depositor partial sequence | sequence record 329276 | Insert sequence
ATGGAAAAAAAGGAGTGTCCAGAAAAGAGTAGCAGCAGTGAGGAAGAGCTGCCGAGACGGGACAGTGGAT
CCAGTAGGAACATAGATGCATCCAAACTCATTAGACTACAAGGATCACGGAAACTGTTGGTTGACAATAG
CATACGGGAACTGCAATACACAAAAACTGGAATTTTTTTTCAGGCTGAGGCCTGTGTGACAAATGATACG
GTATACAGGGAGCTACCCTGTGTTTCTGAGACCCTTTGTGACATCTCACATTTTTTCCAAGAAGATGATG
AGACAGAGGCAGAGCCATTATTGTTCCGTGCTGTTCCTGAGTGTCAACTATCTGGGGGGGACATTCCCAG
TGTATCAGAAGAGCAGGAATCTTCAGAGGGACAAGATTCAGGAGACATTTGCTCAGAAGAGAATCAAATA
GTTTCCTCTTATGCTTCTAAAGTCTGTTTTGAGATCGAAGAAGATTATAAAAATCGTCAGTTTCTGGGGC
CTGAAGGAAATGTGGATGTTGAGTTGATTGATAAGAGCACAAACAGATACAGCGTTTGGTTCCCCACTGC
TGGCTGGTATCTGTGGTCAGCCACAGGCCTCGGCTTCCTGGTAAGGGATGAGGTCACAGTGACGATTGCG
TTTGGTTCCTGGAGTCAGCACCTGGCCCTGGACCTGCAGCACCATGAACAGTGGCTGGTGGGCGGCCCCT
TGTTTGATGTCACTGCAGAGCCAGAGGAGGCTGTCGCCGAAATCCACCTCCCCCACTTCATCTCCCTCCA
AGCAGGTGAGGTGGACGTCTCCTGGTTTCTCGTTGCCCATTTTAAGAATAGAGGGATGGTCCTGGAGCAT
CCAGCCCGGGTGGAGCCTTTCTATGCTGTCCTGGAAAGCCCCAGCTTCGCCCTGATGGGCATCCTGCTGC
GGATCGCCAGTGGGACTCGCCTCTCCATCCCCATCACTTCCAACACATTGATCTATTATCACCCCCACCC
CGAAGATATTAAGTTCCACTTGTACCTTGTCCCCAGCGACGCCTTGCTAACAAAGGCGATAGATGATGAG
GAAGATCGCTTCCATGGTGTGCGCCTGCAGACTTCGCCCCCAATGGAACCCCTGAACTTTGGTTCCAGTT
ATATTGTGTCTAATTCTGCTAACCTGAAAGTAATGCCCAAGGAGTTGAAATTGTCCTACAGGAGCCCTGG
AGAAATTCAGCACTTCTCAAAATTCTATGCTGGGCAGATGAAGGAACCCATTCAACTTGAGATTACTGAA
AAAAGACATGGGACTTTGGTGTGGGATACTGAGGTGAAGCCAGTGGATCTCCAGCTTGTAGCTGCATCAG
CCCCTCCTCCTTTCTCAGGTGCAGCCTTTGTGAAGGAGAACCACCGGCAACTCCAAGCCAGGATGGGGGA
CCTGAAAGGGGTGCTCGATGATCTCCAAGACAATGAGGTTCTTACTGAGAATGAGAAGGAGCTGGTGGAG
CAGGAAAAGACACGGCAGAGCAAGAATGAGGCCTTGCTGAGCATGGTGGAGAAGAAAGGGGACCTGGCCC
TGGACGTGCTCTTCAGAAGCATTAGTGAAAGGGACCCTTACCTCGTGTCCTATCTTAGACAGCAGAATTT
G
